>Addgene plasmid #132527 | DYNC2LI1 | addgene full sequence | sequence record 261186 | Addgene NGS Result
TATACTTTAGATTGATTTAAAACTTCATTTTTAATTTAAAAGGATCTAGGTGAAGATCCTTTTTGATAAT
CTCATGACCAAAATCCCTTAACGTGAGTTTTCGTTCCACTGAGCGTCAGACCCCGTAGAAAAGATCAAAG
GATCTTCTTGAGATCCTTTTTTTCTGCGCGTAATCTGCTGCTTGCAAACAAAAAAACCACCGCTACCAGC
GGTGGTTTGTTTGCCGGATCAAGAGCTACCAACTCTTTTTCCGAAGGTAACTGGCTTCAGCAGAGCGCAG
ATACCAAATACTGTTCTTCTAGTGTAGCCGTAGTTAGGCCACCACTTCAAGAACTCTGTAGCACCGCCTA
CATACCTCGCTCTGCTAATCCTGTTACCAGTGGCTGCTGCCAGTGGCGATAAGTCGTGTCTTACCGGGTT
GGACTCAAGACGATAGTTACCGGATAAGGCGCAGCGGTCGGGCTGAACGGGGGGTTCGTGCACACAGCCC
AGCTTGGAGCGAACGACCTACACCGAACTGAGATACCTACAGCGTGAGCTATGAGAAAGCGCCACGCTTC
CCGAAGGGAGAAAGGCGGACAGGTATCCGGTAAGCGGCAGGGTCGGAACAGGAGAGCGCACGAGGGAGCT
TCCAGGGGGAAACGCCTGGTATCTTTATAGTCCTGTCGGGTTTCGCCACCTCTGACTTGAGCGTCGATTT
TTGTGATGCTCGTCAGGGGGGCGGAGCCTATGGAAAAACGCCAGCAACGCGGCCTTTTTACGGTTCCTGG
CCTTTTGCTGGCCTTTTGCTCACATGTTCTTTCCTGCGTTATCCCCTGATTGACTTGGGTCGCTCTTCCT
GTGGATGCGCAGATGCCCTGCGTAAGCGGGTGTGGGCGGACAATAAAGTCTTAAACTGAACAAAATAGAT
CTAAACTATGACAATAAAGTCTTAAACTAGACAGAATAGTTGTAAACTGAAATCAGTCCAGTTATGCTGT
GAAAAAGCATACTGGACTTTTGTTATGGCTAAAGCAAACTCTTCATTTTCTGAAGTGCAAATTGCCCGTC
GTATTAAAGAGGGGCGTGGCCAAGGGCATGTAAAGACTATATTCGCGGCGTTGTGACAATTTACCGAACA
ACTCCGCGGCCGGGAAGCCGATCTCGGCTTGAACGAATTGTTAGGTGGCGGTACTTGGGTCGATATCAAA
GTGCATCACTTCTTCCCGTATGCCCAACTTTGTATAGAGAGCCACTGCGGGATCGTCACCGTAATCTGCT
TGCACGTAGATCACATAAGCACCAAGCGCGTTGGCCTCATGCTTGAGGAGATTGATGAGCGCGGTGGCAA
TGCCCTGCCTCCGGTGCTCGCCGGAGACTGCGAGATCATAGATATAGATCTCACTACGCGGCTGCTCAAA
CTTGGGCAGAACGTAAGCCGCGAGAGCGCCAACAACCGCTTCTTGGTCGAAGGCAGCAAGCGCGATGAAT
GTCTTACTACGGAGCAAGTTCCCGAGGTAATCGGAGTCCGGCTGATGTTGGGAGTAGGTGGCTACGTCTC
CGAACTCACGACCGAAAAGATCAAGAGCAGCCCGCATGGATTTGACTTGGTCAGGGCCGAGCCTACATGT
GCGAATGATGCCCATACTTGAGCCACCTAACTTTGTTTTAGGGCGACTGCCCTGCTGCGTAACATCGTTG
CTGCTGCGTAACATCGTTGCTGCTCCATAACATCAAACATCGACCCACGGCGTAACGCGCTTGCTGCTTG
GATGCCCGAGGCATAGACTGTACAAAAAAACAGTCATAACAAGCCATGAAAACCGCCACTGCGCCGTTAC
CACCGCTGCGTTCGGTCAAGGTTCTGGACCAGTTGCGTGAGCGCATACGCTACTTGCATTACAGTTTACG
AACCGAACAGGCTTATGTCAACTGGGTTCGTGCCTTCATCCGTTTCCACGGTGTGCGTCACCCGGCAACC
TTGGGCAGCAGCGAAGTCGCCATAACTTCGTATAGCATACATTATACGAAGTTATCTGTAACTATAACGG
TCCTAAGGTAGCGACGTTTAAACATCCACCATTTGGTCACTACTTTGCTTAGGCGAGAGAGTCTCGGTAC
CTAACCGAGTGAGCGTATTACTCCTAGCGTTATGGAGATAATTAAAATGATAACCATCTCGCAAATAAAT
AAGTATTTTACTGTTTTCGTAACAGTTTTGTAATAAAAAAACCTATAAATATTCCGGATTATTCATACCG
TCCCACCATCGGGCGCGGATCCTCAACATGCCTTCAGAAACATTGTGGGAAATCGCTAAAGCAGAGGTGG
AAAAGAGGGGAATCAATGGAAGCGAGGGAGACGGTGCCGAGATCGCCGAAAAGTTCGTGTTCTTTATCGG
CTCAAAGAACGGTGGAAAGACTACAATCATCCTCAGGTGTCTGGACCGCGATGAGCCTCCCAAACCAACC
CTCGCTCTCGAATACACTTACGGAAGAAGAGCCAAGGGTCACAACACTCCCAAAGATATTGCCCACTTTT
GGGAGTTGGGAGGTGGCACCTCACTCCTCGACCTGATCTCCATTCCCATTACTGGCGATACCCTGCGCAC
CTTCTCCTTGGTGTTGGTGCTGGATCTCTCAAAACCAAATGATCTGTGGCCTACAATGGAGAACCTGCTG
CAAGCTACTAAGTCCCACGTGGATAAGGTGATTATGAAGCTGGGTAAAACAAACGCAAAGGCAGTTTCTG
AGATGAGGCAAAAGATTTGGAACAACATGCCTAAGGACCACCCCGATCACGAACTGATCGACCCCTTCCC
CGTGCCACTGGTGATCATCGGAAGCAAGTACGACGTGTTTCAAGATTTCGAGTCAGAAAAGCGCAAAGTG
ATCTGCAAAACATTGAGATTCGTGGCCCATTACTATGGTGCATCATTGATGTTTACATCCAAGTCAGAAG
CCCTCTTGTTGAAGATCAGAGGTGTGATTAACCAGTTGGCCTTCGGTATTGACAAGTCTAAGTCCATTTG
CGTTGATCAGAATAAGCCCCTCTTTATCACTGCCGGACTGGATTCTTTTGGACAAATTGGCTCTCCACCC
GTGCCTGAGAATGACATCGGAAAGCTGCACGCACATTCTCCAATGGAATTGTGGAAGAAGGTCTATGAGA
AGCTCTTCCCTCCTAAGAGCATTAACACCCTGAAAGACATTAAGGACCCAGCTCGCGACCCTCAGTATGC
CGAGAACGAGGTGGACGAGATGCGCATCCAAAAGGACCTGGAGCTGGAACAGTACAAGCGCTCATCCTCC
AAATCCTGGAAGCAGATCGAACTGGACTCTTGACTAGAGCCTGCAGTCTCGACAAGCTTGTCGAGAAGTA
CTAGAGGATCATAATCAGCCATACCACATTTGTAGAGGTTTTACTTGCTTTAAAAAACCTCCCACACCTC
CCCCTGAACCTGAAACATAAAATGAATGCAATTGTTGTTGTTAACTTGTTTATTGCAGCTTATAATGGTT
ACAAATAAAGCAATAGCATCACAAATTTCACAAATAAAGCATTTTTTTCACTGCATTCTAGTTGTGGTTT
GTCCAAACTCATCAATGTATCTTATCATGTCTGGAAACATCCACCATTTAAATGGAGTTAGGTTTAAACG
GATCTGATCACTGCTTGAGCCTAGAAGATCCGGCTGCTAACAAAGCCCGAAAGGAAGCTGAGTTGGCTGC
TGCCACCGCTGAGCAATAACTATCATAACCCCTAGGGTATACCCATCTAATTGGAACCAGATAAGTGAAA
TCTAGTTCCAAACTATTTTGTCATTTTTAATTTTCGTATTAGCTTACGACGCTACACCCAGTTCCCATCT
ATTTTGTCACTCTTCCCTAAATAATCCTTAAAAACTCCATTTCCACCCCTCCCAGTTCCCAACTATTTTG
TCCGCCCACAACCGGTTGACTTGGGTCAACTGTCAGACCAAGTTTACTCATA
Features (pLannotate 1.2.2; 11 found; start..end, strand, type, name):
    148..736     +  rep_origin     ori: high-copy-number ColE1/pMB1/pBR322/pUC origin of replication
    871..1094    -  mobile_element Tn7R: mini-Tn7 element (right end of the Tn7 transposon) Tn7
   1161..1694    -  CDS            GmR: gentamycin acetyltransferase; aacC1; confers resistance to gentamycin
   1883..1911    -  promoter       Pc promoter: intI1 (promoter lies within the coding sequence); class 1 integron promoter
   1982..2015    +  protein_bind   loxP: Cre-mediated recombination occurs in the 8-bp core sequence (GCATACAT). Cre recombinase
   2132..2220    +  promoter       polyhedrin promoter: polh from Autographa californica; promoter for the baculovirus polyhedrin gene
   2268..3320    +  CDS            DYNC2LI1: DC2L1_HUMAN - Also known as D2LIC From Homo sapiens (Human).
   3367..3450    +  CDS            large T antigen (fragment): large T antigen from SV40 (simian virus 40)
   3473..3594    +  polyA_signal   SV40 poly(A) signal: SV40 polyadenylation signal
   3673..3722    +  CDS            SET1 (fragment): solubility-enhancement tag derived from T7 phage gene 10B
   3765..3930    -  mobile_element Tn7L: mini-Tn7 element (left end of the Tn7 transposon) Tn7
