[The description below was written by a language model from this plasmid's Addgene catalogue record and pLannotate feature annotations shown in this document.]
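Description:
DYNC2LI1 is an insect-cell expression plasmid built on the pACEBac1 backbone, a compact baculovirus transfer (acceptor) vector of the MultiBac type. It carries the human DYNC2LI1 gene, which encodes the light intermediate chain of cytoplasmic dynein-2 (also called LIC3 or D2LIC), as a synthetic open reading frame of about 1 kb, codon optimised for expression in Sf9 cells. The whole plasmid is just under 4 kb. In bacteria it replicates from a high-copy ColE1/pUC-type origin and is selected with gentamicin, resistance being provided by the aacC1 acetyltransferase gene driven by a class 1 integron Pc promoter.

The coding sequence sits downstream of the Autographa californica polyhedrin promoter, a very late baculoviral promoter that gives strong expression in infected insect cells, and is followed by an SV40 polyadenylation signal. The short large T antigen fragment annotated just before this signal is most likely part of the same SV40-derived terminator region, and the small SET1 fragment hit is probably an incidental backbone match rather than a functional tag. No affinity or reporter tag on the protein is recorded. The expression cassette and the gentamicin marker are flanked by the Tn7L and Tn7R ends, so they can be transposed together into a bacmid carrying a Tn7 attachment site to generate recombinant baculovirus. A single loxP site upstream of the promoter allows Cre-mediated fusion with donor plasmids, so that several subunits can be combined in one construct. The associated publication indicates that the plasmid was used for recombinant production of the human dynein-2 complex for structural studies of its assembly with intraflagellar transport trains.
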