Addgene plasmid #132527: DYNC2LI1
Purpose: Human LIC3, codon optimised for Sf9 expression.
Depositing lab: Andrew Carter. Depositing organization: MRC Laboratory of Molecular Biology. Publication: Structure of the dynein-2 complex and its assembly with intraflagellar transport trains. Toropova K, Zalyte R, Mukhopadhyay AG, Mladenov M, Carter AP, Roberts AJ. Nat Struct Mol Biol. 2019 Aug 26. pii: 10.1038/s41594-019-0286-y. doi: 10.1038/s41594-019-0286-y. PubMed 31451806.
Backbone
  Vector backbone: pACEBac1
  Backbone manufacturer: Geneva Biotech
  Backbone size w/o insert (bp): 2922
  Total vector size (bp): 3972
  Vector type: Insect Expression
Growth in bacteria
  Bacterial resistance: Gentamicin, 10 μg/mL
  Growth temperature: 37°C
  Growth strain: DH5alpha
  Copy number: Unknown
Gene/Insert
  Gene/Insert name: DYNC2LI1 (alt name: LIC3)
  Species: H. sapiens (human)
  Insert size (bp): 1050
  Mutation: Codon optimised for Sf9 expression
  Entrez Gene: DYNC2LI1 (a.k.a. CGI-60, D2LIC, LIC3)
Resource information
  A portion of this plasmid was derived from a plasmid made by: Cloned from genes synthesised by Epoch, codon optised for insect cell expression.
Terms and licenses: Academic/Nonprofit Terms; Industry Terms: Not Available to Industry
Depositor comments: Cloned by Ruta Zalyte in Andrew Carter's lab. For cloning strategy, please refer to the Methods section of Toropova et al 2019.
How to cite: DYNC2LI1 was a gift from Andrew Carter (Addgene plasmid # 132527 ; http://n2t.net/addgene:132527 ; RRID:Addgene_132527)
